Addgene plasmid #243714: pJL361
Purpose: A piggyBac vector containing a synthetic reporter containing the 5' and 3' UTRs of COX7A2 flanking a partial mCherry sequence with an intron
Depositing lab: Jonathan Weissman. Depositing organization: Whitehead Institute for Biomedical Research. Publication: Proximity-specific ribosome profiling reveals the logic of localized mitochondrial translation. Luo J, Khandwala S, Hu J, Lee SY, Hickey KL, Levine ZG, Harper JW, Ting AY, Weissman JS. Cell. 2025 Aug 25:S0092-8674(25)00916-X. doi: 10.1016/j.cell.2025.08.002. PubMed 40876456.
Backbone
  Vector backbone: pJL373
  Backbone manufacturer: Weissman Lab
  Vector type: Mammalian Expression
  Selectable markers: Puromycin
Growth in bacteria
  Bacterial resistance: Ampicillin, 100 μg/mL
  Growth temperature: 37°C
  Growth strain: NEB Stable
  Copy number: High Copy
Gene/Insert
  Gene/Insert name: 5' and 3' UTRs of COX7A2 flanking a partial mCherry sequence with an intron
  Species: H. sapiens (human)
  Cloning method: Gibson Cloning
Terms and licenses: Academic/Nonprofit Terms; Industry Terms: Not Available to Industry
Depositor comments: The depositor confirms that discrepancies between the depositor's sequence and Addgene's sequences have no functional consequences.
How to cite: pJL361 was a gift from Jonathan Weissman (Addgene plasmid # 243714 ; http://n2t.net/addgene:243714 ; RRID:Addgene_243714)
