[The description below was written by a language model from this plasmid's Addgene catalogue record and pLannotate feature annotations shown in this document.]
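Description:
pJL361 is a piggyBac transposon vector for mammalian expression, built on the pJL373 backbone and used to deliver a synthetic mRNA reporter into the genome of cultured cells. In bacteria it is maintained through a high-copy ColE1/pUC-type origin and an ampicillin resistance gene (bla with its own promoter). The backbone also carries an f1 origin and remnants of a pBluescript-style lacZα/lac promoter region. For selection in mammalian cells, a human PGK promoter drives a puromycin N-acetyltransferase gene followed by a WPRE, which enhances expression of that transcript.

The payload is a reporter in which the 5' and 3' untranslated regions of human COX7A2, a nuclear-encoded cytochrome c oxidase subunit, flank a partial mCherry sequence that contains an intron. In the automated feature table, this appears as a short Discosoma-derived fluorescent protein fragment immediately followed by a match to a COX7A2-related sequence. Several other hits to fragments of human genes upstream of this region are probably incidental matches within intronic, regulatory or spacer sequence rather than intended coding inserts. The same likely applies to the lambda phage portal protein fragments near the edges of the cassette. The annotation identifies neither the piggyBac terminal repeats nor the promoter driving the reporter, and the catalogue fields do not name that promoter either.

The associated work concerns proximity-specific ribosome profiling and localized translation at mitochondria. This suggests the construct is used to test how the COX7A2 UTRs influence the behaviour of a transcript independently of the native coding sequence, although the record does not spell out the assay.
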