Features (pLannotate 1.2.2; 20 found; start..end, strand, type, name):
      1..105     -  promoter       AmpR promoter: bla
    158..586     -  rep_origin     f1 ori (sequence partly withheld): f1 bacteriophage origin of replication; arrow indicates direction of (+) strand synthesis
    591..746     -  CDS            lacZα (fragment): LacZα fragment of β-galactosidase; lacZ fragment
    748..867     +  CDS            B (fragment): PORTL_LAMBD - Experimental evidence at protein level: Swiss-Prot protein existence level 1. Forms the portal vertex of the capsid (PubMed:6228056, PubMed:6232391). This portal plays critical roles in head assembly, genome packaging, neck/tail attachment, and genome ejection (Probable). The portal protein multimerizes as a single ring-shaped homododecamer arranged around a central channel (PubMed:6232391). Binds to the terminase subunits to form the packaging machine (PubMed:7799432). From Escherichia phage lambda (Bacteriophage lambda).
   1403..1991    -  misc_feature   WPRE: woodchuck hepatitis virus posttranscriptional regulatory element
   1994..2015    -  misc_feature   MCS (fragment): pBluescript multiple cloning site
   2022..2618    -  CDS            PuroR (fragment): puromycin N-acetyltransferase; pac from Streptomyces; confers resistance to puromycin
   2630..3130    -  promoter       hPGK promoter: human phosphoglycerate kinase 1 promoter
   3515..3784    +  CDS            GVQW1 (fragment): GVQW1_HUMAN - Also known as TIGD1L2. Experimental evidence at transcript level: Swiss-Prot protein existence level 2. From Homo sapiens (Human).
   5640..5702    +  CDS            OR1F12 (fragment): OR1FC_HUMAN - Also known as OR1F12P. Protein inferred from homology: Swiss-Prot protein existence level 3. Odorant receptor. From Homo sapiens (Human).
   5706..5912    -  CDS            C9orf85 (fragment): CI085_HUMAN - Experimental evidence at protein level: Swiss-Prot protein existence level 1. From Homo sapiens (Human).
   6148..6372    +  CDS            Blue102 (fragment): Blue102 is a fluorescent protein published in 2010, derived from Discosoma sp..
   6372..6443    +  CDS            COX7A2P2 (fragment): COX7S_HUMAN - Also known as COX7A3, COX7AL2, COX7AP2. Protein uncertain: Swiss-Prot protein existence level 5. From Homo sapiens (Human).
   7755..8222    +  CDS            B (fragment): PORTL_LAMBD - Experimental evidence at protein level: Swiss-Prot protein existence level 1. Forms the portal vertex of the capsid (PubMed:6228056, PubMed:6232391). This portal plays critical roles in head assembly, genome packaging, neck/tail attachment, and genome ejection (Probable). The portal protein multimerizes as a single ring-shaped homododecamer arranged around a central channel (PubMed:6232391). Binds to the terminase subunits to form the packaging machine (PubMed:7799432). From Escherichia phage lambda (Bacteriophage lambda).
   8260..8276    -  protein_bind   lac operator: The lac repressor binds to the lac operator to inhibit transcription in E. coli. This inhibition can be relieved by adding lactose or isopropyl-β-D-thiogalactopyranoside (IPTG). lac repressor encoded by lacI
   8284..8314    -  promoter       lac promoter: promoter for the E. coli lac operon
   8329..8350    -  protein_bind   CAP binding site: CAP binding activates transcription in the presence of cAMP. E. coli catabolite activator protein
   8363..8455    -  CDS            lacI (fragment): lac repressor; lacI; The lac repressor binds to the lac operator to inhibit transcription in E. coli. This inhibition can be relieved by adding lactose or isopropyl-β-D-thiogalactopyranoside (IPTG).
   8638..9226    -  rep_origin     ori: high-copy-number ColE1/pMB1/pBR322/pUC origin of replication
   9397..10257   -  CDS            AmpR: β-lactamase; bla; confers resistance to ampicillin, carbenicillin, and related antibiotics
>Addgene plasmid #243714 | pJL361 | addgene full sequence | sequence record 489275 | Addgene NGS Result
ACTCTTCCTTTTTCAATATTATTGAAGCATTTATCAGGGTTATTGTCTCATGAGCGGATACATATTTGAA
TGTATTTAGAAAAATAAACAAATAGGGGTTCCGCGCACATTTCCCCGAAAAGTGCCACCTAAATTGTAAG
CGTTAATATTTTGTTAAAATTCGCGTTAAATTTTTGTTAAATCAGCTCATTTTTTAACCAATAGGCCGAA
ATCGGCAAAATCCCTTATAAATCAAAAGAATAGACCGAGATAGGGT
[37 nt withheld, positions 257-293]
AAAGAACGTGGACTCCAACGTCAAAGG
[49 nt withheld, positions 321-369]
T
[91 nt withheld, positions 371-461]
G
[124 nt withheld, positions 463-586]
CCCATTCGCCATTCAGGCTGCGCAACTGTTGGGAAGGGCGATCGGTGCGGGCCTCTTCGCTATTACGCCA
GCTGGCGAAAGGGGGATGTGCTGCAAGGCGATTAAGTTGGGTAACGCCAGGGTTTTCCCAGTCACGACGT
TGTAAAACGACGGCCAGTGAGCGCGCCTCGTTCATTCACGTTTTTGAACCCGTGGAGGACGGGCAGACTC
GCGGTGCAAATGTGTTTTACAGCGTGATGGAGCAGATGAAGATGCTCGACACGCTGCAGAACACGCAGCT
AGATTAACCCTAGAAAGATAATCATATTGTGACGTACGTTAAAGATAATCATGTGTAAAATTGACGCATG
TGTTTTATCGGTCTGTATATCGAGGTTTATTTATTAATTTGAATAGATATTAAGTTTTATTATATTTACA
CTTACATACTAATAATAAATTCAACAAACAATTTATTTATGTTTATTTATTTATTAAAAAAAACAAAAAC
TCAAAATTTCTTCTATAAAGTAACAAAACTTTTATGAGGGACAGCCCCCCCCCAAAGCCCCCAGGGATGT
AATTACGTCCCTCCCCCGCTAGGGGGCAGCAGCGAGCCGCCCGGGGCTCCGCTCCGGTCCGGCGCTCCCC
CCGCATCCCCGAGCCGGCAGCGTGCGGGGACAGCCCGGGCACGGGGAAGGTGGCACGGGATCGCTTTCCT
CTGAACGCTTCTCGCTGCTCTTTGAGCCTGCAGACACCTGGGGGGATACGGGGAAAAGGCCTCCAGGGTT
TATTACAGGGACAGCAGAGATCCAGTTTGGTTAATTAGCTAGCGATGCGGGGAGGCGGCCCAAAGGGAGA
TCCGACTCGTCTGAGGGCGAAGGCGAAGACGCGGAAGAGGCCGCAGAGCCGGCAGCAGGCCGCGGGAAGG
AAGGTCCGCTGGATTGAGGGCCGAAGGGACGTAGCAGAAGGACGTCCCGCGCAGAATCCAGGTGGCAACA
CAGGCGAGCAGCCAAGGAAAGGACGATGATTTCCCCGACAACACCACGGAATTGTCAGTGCCCAACAGCC
GAGCCCCTGTCCAGCAGCGGGCAAGGCAGGCGGCGATGAGTTCCGCCGTGGCAATAGGGAGGGGGAAAGC
GAAAGTCCCGGAAAGGAGCTGACAGGTGGTGGCAATGCCCCAACCAGTGGGGGTTGCGTCAGCAAACACA
GTGCACACCACGCCACGTTGCCTGACAACGGGCCACAACTCCTCATAAAGAGACAGCAACCAGGATTTAT
ACAAGGAGGAGAAAATGAAAGCCATACGGGAAGCAATAGCATGATACAAAGGCATTAAAGCAGCGTATCC
ACATAGCGTAAAAGGAGCAACATAGTTAAGAATACCAGTCAATCTTTCACAAATTTTGTAATCCAGAGGT
TGATTACCGATAAGCTTGATATCGAATTCTTAACTGGCACCGGGCTTGCGGGTCATGCACCAGGTGCGCG
GTCCTTCGGGCACCTCGACGTCGGCGGTGACGGTGAAGCCGAGCCGCTCGTAGAAGGGGAGGTTGCGGGG
CGCGGAGGTCTCCAGGAAGGCGGGCACCCCGGCGCGCTCGGCCGCCTCCACTCCGGGGAGCACGACGGCG
CTGCCCAGACCCTTGCCCTGGTGGTCGGGCGAGACGCCGACGGTGGCCAGGAACCACGCGGGCTCCTTGG
GCCGGTGCGGCGCCAGGAGGCCTTCCATCTGTTGCTGCGCGGCCAGCCGGGAACCGCTCAACTCGGCCAT
GCGCGGGCCGATCTCGGCGAACACCGCCCCCGCTTCGACGCTCTCCGGCGTGGTCCAGACCGCCACGGCG
GCGCCGTCGTCCGCGACCCACACCTTGCCGATGTCGAGCCCGACGCGCGTGAGGAAGAGTTCTTGCAGCT
CGGTGACCCGCTCGATGTGGCGGTCCGGATCGACGGTGTGGCGCGTGGCGGGGTAGTCGGCGAACGCGGC
GGCGAGGGTGCGTACGGCCCTGGGGACGTCGTCGCGGGTGGCGAGGCGCACCGTGGGCTTGTACTCGGTC
ATGGTGGTACCCCCTGGGGAGAGAGGTCGGTGATTCGGTCAACGAGGGAGCCGACTGCCGACGTGCGCTC
CGGAGGCTTGCAGAATGCGGAACACCGCGCGGGCAGGAACAGGGCCCACACTACCGCCCCACACCCCGCC
TCCCGCACCGCCCCTTCCCGGCCGCTGCTCTCGGCGCGCCCTGCTGAGCAGCCGCTATTGGCCACAGCCC
ATCGCGGTCGGCGCGCTGCCATTGCTCCCTGGCGCTGTCCGTCTGCGAGGGTACTAGTGAGACGTGCGGC
TTCCGTTTGTCACGTCCGGCACGCCGCGAACCGCAAGGAACCTTCCCGACTTAGGGGCGGAGCAGGAAGC
GTCGCCGGGGGGCCCACAAGGGTAGCGGCGAAGATCCGGGTGACGCTGCGAACGGACGTGAAGAATGTGC
GAGACCCAGGGTCGGCGCCGCTGCGTTTCCCGGAACCACGCCCAGAGCAGCCGCGTCCCTGCGCAAACCC
AGGGCTGCCTTGGAAAAGGCGCAAACGCGTTGGTGAGGGACGGATTAACTATGTTAAATGCTGCTAATAG
ATGGAGAAGGTGAAAATTGAGATTGACAGTTTATTTAGCAACCTGGAAGCTATTGGTGATTCTAAACAAG
AGCAGTAAAAGCCTGCCCAAAATGGGATCAAAAAAAGATTAGGAGGAGGAGAAGGAGAGACAAGTATAAA
GAAATCTATAGGATGGTAACGGTAATCAAAGGAGTTTGTTCGTTTGTTTTTAATTTGGGAATGTGTTAAT
AGATGGAATGATCCAGTAAAGGGGGAAATTGTACTGAATAACATGCATACAAGAATCTATGTCTACTTTA
GGATCTATTTAATGTGAATTCATGGCTTTTTTTTTTTTTTTTTGATATGAAGTCTCACTCTGTCGCCCAG
GCTGGAGTGCAGTGAAGCGATCTTGGCTCACTGCAAGCTCCACCTTCTGGGTTCACGCCATTCTCCTGCC
TCAACCTCCTGAGTAGCTGGGACTACAGGCGCCCGCCACCACGCCCGCCTTATTTTTTGTATTTTTAGTA
GAGACAGGGTTTCACGGCTTTAGCCAAGATGGTCTGGATCTCCTGACCTCATGATCCGCCCGCCTCGGCT
TCCCAAAGTACTGGGATTACAGGCGTGAGCCACTGCGCCTGGCCTCATGGCTCTTTTTGGACAGGGTCAT
AAGCTTCTTAGATCTGTCACCCAATGTAATTAATTGATGTATTGGTTAATACTGTCTTTAGCAGTGCTAG
GGGATTGGTAAGAAATCCACATCATCTCTGCGCTTGGGAAATTTACAATCTAGAGTTGGCTAAGTGGAGA
AAACATAAGAGAGCACATACAACTAACAAATTCAGATTATGGACAATGTACTTAAAAAACCCCCACGCCC
TAGCTATTGGCACGTGGTAATTTTGCCCAGAGTTTTGGTTATATGCATAATCCAGAGGGGTGTAGAAAAC
CAGGTCCTTTCAGTACCGATCTAAGGAAGACATGAATTGGGGTGTTTATAAACCTTGGTGAGGAAGAGAA
TTTTAACTGGGACTGGTAACTTGGTGGGCCCATTGACATACAGTAGATTGTGAAGAAGAAAACCCCAAGG
ATTATAAGGAATAGTTTTAATATTACTAATTTTTATCCTTTGCTGAAACTATGGGTTTCTTATTTGAAAT
GGCAATCAAATAATTTGTAAGAGTTTGTAGAAAGTGGAAAGATTATTGTAATACAGGGTAGATATTTGCA
TTTGTACATACTTGAGGGTAAGTACAAGAAATAAACACTTGTAATGGGGATTACTTAAGCAAAATGGATG
ACACCGACAGCCTTTCTGTACAACAAATAATTGCTGTGCTTCTCTACTCCAGTAATGAATGTAGTGCCCT
GCTGGATCTGGGACAGCAAGACTTTTGAGTCCAGATTCGCCATCCCATTTCTTGTTCCCTAACGTTTCCT
CAGAAGCGAGCGAGCCTCTTCCACAATTTGGGGACACTGTGGAAGAACTTCTTGCTTGGGGAGTTCTGCA
GCAGTCGAAGGTACAAGAATATAAAAACTGGTATCTCGACACAGCTCTTACAGCATATTCTCAACACAAG
GAACAGTAATGTGCCGCAGCAATTCCTTCGGTGGAAAAAACTGACTGTATCCGCGTAAGAGGAGTAATTC
TTTTTTGAATTTTATGAGGCTTCAGAGCTGTATTTCGGCCAACCCAGTCTTTGTTCAGTTTCTAGCGGCT
TCAAGGTTGCCCAGTTTTACGCCTTCTCGCTCAAAACAGACACTAGTTTTCTTTGATAGCCTGGTCTCAC
ATTGACTTCATCTAAGCTTATTACATTCGTCTCATAAATCGTTTGCTTTTTCCCCAGCCTTAGCTCCAGG
GACCAGCCTACTGAACATCGAAAAGGTCAGGAACGAGATCACGGGACTGAGACGGCGAGCCGGCTAGAGC
GGATAGAGCCGTACTGCCGCTCTAGTTTTTCTTTTGCTCTCTATGGTTAGGAGCGCAAGCCTCTCTTCGG
CCCGGAAAGATTTAAGTTCGTGAATGCATACGCAAGACTCGGAGGTAGTTCCGGTTCCGGCGTGGCCATT
TTCGTTGGTGGTGTTCAGTTGTGGCGGTTGCTGGTCAGTAACAGCCAAGATGAGCGAGGTACTCGGGTCT
CCGGGCGTGCCAGGGACCAGAGTGTTGCCCTCCCAGGGTGGTCCCAGGGCGGCAAAGCGGCGCGGCTCGT
GCAGCTTCTCGAGGTCCCAGTGGCCGCTTTACGGTCCCCAGTGCCTCAGGCTCTGCAGGCATCTCCCTGT
AATTCTGGACCGCTGCTCCTGCCGCTCCCCGAACTCACTCCGCTGCGAAAGTATCCTAAACGGAGGTGCC
GGGTGACCTTGGGAGGGACCGGGGCTGCCACCGGGATGGGGAGGGGTCCGGCCTCCCTTCAAACCTGCGC
CCACCTCAAGCAGAGTGGGTTCTACATGCTTTTAGACAAATGTCGACAAATTTGCCTCGGTGGTTGGAGA
AAGAAAAGCTCATAGGCCGGGCGCGGTGGCTCACAACTGTAATCCCAGCACTTTGGGAGGCCGAGGCGGA
CAGATCCCCTGAGGTCAGGAGCTCAAGACCAGCCTGGCCAACATGGTAAAACCCCGTTTCTACTAAAAAT
ACAAAAATTAGCCGGGCGTGGTGGCGCGCGCCTGTAGTCCCAGCTACTCGGGAGGCTGAGGCAGGAGAAT
CGCTTAAACCCGGGAGGCGGAGGTTCCCGTGAGCCAACATCGCGCCATTGCACTCCAGCCTGGGCAACAA
GAGCAAAACTCCGTCTCAAAAAAGAAAAAAAAAGCTCCCCCGAGTGCTGCCGCTTGTGTGGATGGGTACT
TGGTGGTTCTTAGGGGACCATGGATATGAGTAGCCTTTAGGAGCTTGTGAGCCCGCTAAAACTTATACAG
AAGTTTCGGGGCACCATTTTCCTTGATCATTTCTGTTTGTAGTTTTTCTATCAGTCATTTCAGTCAGCGT
CATAATTCACGTTATCTTCCTTTAGGTGGTGCTGAAGGGCGAGATCAAGCAGAGGCTGAAGCTGAAGGAC
GGCGGCCACTACGACGCTGAGGTCAAGACCACCTACAAGGCCAAGAAGCCCGTGCAGCTGCCCGGCGCCT
ACAACGTCAACATCAAGTTGGACATCACCTCCCACAACGAGGACTACACCATCGTGGAACAGTACGAACG
CGCCGAGGGCCGCCACTCCACCGGCGGCATGGACGAGCTGTACAAGTAACTTCAGTCATCCCAGCAATCG
CTTGGTTCAGTTTCATTCAGCTCTCTATGGACCAGTAATCTGATAAATAACCGAGCTCTTCTTTGGGGAT
CAATATTTATTGACTTGTAGTAACTGCCACCAATAAAGCAGTCTTTACCATGCTTTGTCTGATTTTATCA
CTTTATGCCAATAATTTCAACTTTTGGTCAGCCTTGTAAATCTTAGGTAAGGATCAAAGAAATGATTCTT
TTGCCACTAAACTTGTGAAAGCAACATTATTGTGATGTTATTTTAGTGAAATTTTACTTCTAACAGCTCA
AAATTAGTCTCAACTTCTGTCTCAACTTGCCGTTTGAATGCATATTGCTTTTTCCCCCTACCCACTCCAG
TATATCTTGGAATATGCTAGAACCCGGGGGTAGTGGAAGCAGATTATCTTTGGCTCCTGGGGTCTATATT
TCTTTTTTTTTTTTTTTTCTCAGCTATGTGAGAGTATGCTTAAATATTGGATATATCCCACAGCTTAGAA
TTAGGCTTTAGTAGAATGGCTTTGTAAGATATTTCAGTATTTGTTTTTTTCTACACTCCGAGTGGGTTCA
GGTAGGTTTCTCTCATCAGGAACCAACCAAAGCAGGACAGTTCCTGGGCTCCCCAGCTATCATCTAATGG
ACCCACAACTGTTTAACCTAAACAGTAGTTAGGTGCTTAATAAATGGTAGCCATAATAGGCTGCTCATAA
TAGGAATGTTTCAAAAAGGTCTATTTAGGGAACACAAAATCCAAATAGATACAGAGAGTAAGAATCAAAA
AGAATTACGATGCTGCTCTAGGTAGTTTGCTTCAGGGTTTGCAGAACCCTTCCTGCTTTGAGAGAACTAT
GCATGAAGCTGGAAATTTCATAGACTTCAAGTTTGGGACTCCCTTTTCCTGGGTCCTGTTGTGCATCCAT
GTGGAGAGTAGCATCTTGTGAACCACTTCAGGACTTTCCTTCTATATATATCGAGATTGGTAATTCGTCA
AGAGATACTGATTGCCTACTGTGTCCTAACTGGTTTTAGGTACCTAGGAATCACTGGTGAACAAAAGCAG
ATTCTTCCCCTCATATGTTATAGAAAGGGGTGGTAGGAAAGAGAGTTTAAAAATAAATTGCACAGTAGGT
TAAAAGATAAGTTCTATGGAAAAAGACCAAAGGGGAGAACTCACATGGGTGTGGTTGGTTGGTTGCAGTA
TTAAAGTTAGGATAGGCTTCAACAGGAAGGTCAGATTGTTTAAACCAAGCGGCGACTGAGATGTCCTAAA
TGCACAGCGACGGATTCGCGCTATTTAGAAAGAGAGAGCAATATTTCAAGAATGCATGCGTCAATTTTAC
GCAGACTATCTTTCTAGGGTTAATCTAGCTGCATCAGGATCATATCGTCGGGTCTTTTTTCCGGCTCAGT
CATCGCCCAAGCTGGCGCTATCTGGGCATCGGGGAGGAAGAAGCCCGTGCCTTTTCCCGCGAGGTTGAAG
CGGCATGGAAAGAGTTTGCCGAGGATGACTGCTGCTGCATTGACGTTGAGCGAAAACGCACGTTTACCAT
GATGATTCGGGAAGGTGTGGCCATGCACGCCTTTAACGGTGAACTGTTCGTTCAGGCCACCTGGGATACC
AGTTCGTCGCGGCTTTTCCGGACACAGTTCCGGATGGTCAGCCCGAAGCGCATCAGCAACCCGAACAATA
CCGGCGACAGCCGGAACTGCCGTGCCGGTGTGCAGATTAATGACAGCGGTGCGGCGCTGGGATATTACGT
CAGCGAGGACGGGTATCCTGGCTGGATGCCGCAGAAATGGACATGGATACCCCGTGAGTTACCCGGCGGG
CGCGCTTGGCGTAATCATGGTCATAGCTGTTTCCTGTGTGAAATTGTTATCCGCTCACAATTCCACACAA
CATACGAGCCGGAAGCATAAAGTGTAAAGCCTGGGGTGCCTAATGAGTGAGCTAACTCACATTAATTGCG
TTGCGCTCACTGCCCGCTTTCCAGTCGGGAAACCTGTCGTGCCAGCTGCATTAATGAATCGGCCAACGCG
CGGGGAGAGGCGGTTTGCGTATTGGGCGCTCTTCCGCTTCCTCGCTCACTGACTCGCTGCGCTCGGTCGT
TCGGCTGCGGCGAGCGGTATCAGCTCACTCAAAGGCGGTAATACGGTTATCCACAGAATCAGGGGATAAC
GCAGGAAAGAACATGTGAGCAAAAGGCCAGCAAAAGGCCAGGAACCGTAAAAAGGCCGCGTTGCTGGCGT
TTTTCCATAGGCTCCGCCCCCCTGACGAGCATCACAAAAATCGACGCTCAAGTCAGAGGTGGCGAAACCC
GACAGGACTATAAAGATACCAGGCGTTTCCCCCTGGAAGCTCCCTCGTGCGCTCTCCTGTTCCGACCCTG
CCGCTTACCGGATACCTGTCCGCCTTTCTCCCTTCGGGAAGCGTGGCGCTTTCTCATAGCTCACGCTGTA
GGTATCTCAGTTCGGTGTAGGTCGTTCGCTCCAAGCTGGGCTGTGTGCACGAACCCCCCGTTCAGCCCGA
CCGCTGCGCCTTATCCGGTAACTATCGTCTTGAGTCCAACCCGGTAAGACACGACTTATCGCCACTGGCA
GCAGCCACTGGTAACAGGATTAGCAGAGCGAGGTATGTAGGCGGTGCTACAGAGTTCTTGAAGTGGTGGC
CTAACTACGGCTACACTAGAAGAACAGTATTTGGTATCTGCGCTCTGCTGAAGCCAGTTACCTTCGGAAA
AAGAGTTGGTAGCTCTTGATCCGGCAAACAAACCACCGCTGGTAGCGGTGGTTTTTTTGTTTGCAAGCAG
CAGATTACGCGCAGAAAAAAAGGATCTCAAGAAGATCCTTTGATCTTTTCTACGGGGTCTGACGCTCAGT
GGAACGAAAACTCACGTTAAGGGATTTTGGTCATGAGATTATCAAAAAGGATCTTCACCTAGATCCTTTT
AAATTAAAAATGAAGTTTTAAATCAATCTAAAGTATATATGAGTAAACTTGGTCTGACAGTTACCAATGC
TTAATCAGTGAGGCACCTATCTCAGCGATCTGTCTATTTCGTTCATCCATAGTTGCCTGACTCCCCGTCG
TGTAGATAACTACGATACGGGAGGGCTTACCATCTGGCCCCAGTGCTGCAATGATACCGCGAGACCCACG
CTCACCGGCTCCAGATTTATCAGCAATAAACCAGCCAGCCGGAAGGGCCGAGCGCAGAAGTGGTCCTGCA
ACTTTATCCGCCTCCATCCAGTCTATTAATTGTTGCCGGGAAGCTAGAGTAAGTAGTTCGCCAGTTAATA
GTTTGCGCAACGTTGTTGCCATTGCTACAGGCATCGTGGTGTCACGCTCGTCGTTTGGTATGGCTTCATT
CAGCTCCGGTTCCCAACGATCAAGGCGAGTTACATGATCCCCCATGTTGTGCAAAAAAGCGGTTAGCTCC
TTCGGTCCTCCGATCGTTGTCAGAAGTAAGTTGGCCGCAGTGTTATCACTCATGGTTATGGCAGCACTGC
ATAATTCTCTTACTGTCATGCCATCCGTAAGATGCTTTTCTGTGACTGGTGAGTACTCAACCAAGTCATT
CTGAGAATAGTGTATGCGGCGACCGAGTTGCTCTTGCCCGGCGTCAATACGGGATAATACCGCGCCACAT
AGCAGAACTTTAAAAGTGCTCATCATTGGAAAACGTTCTTCGGGGCGAAAACTCTCAAGGATCTTACCGC
TGTTGAGATCCAGTTCGATGTAACCCACTCGTGCACCCAACTGATCTTCAGCATCTTTTACTTTCACCAG
CGTTTCTGGGTGAGCAAAAACAGGAAGGCAAAATGCCGCAAAAAAGGGAATAAGGGCGACACGGAAATGT
TGAATACTCAT
